Addgene plasmid #17084: ZE43 Dapper-2 pCS2P+
Depositing lab: Randall Moon. Publication: Zebrafish Dapper1 and Dapper2 play distinct roles in Wnt-mediated developmental processes. Waxman JS, Hocking AM, Stoick CL, Moon RT. Development. 2004 Dec. 131(23):5909-21. 10.1242/dev.01520 PubMed 15539487.
Backbone
  Vector backbone: CS2P+
  Backbone size w/o insert (bp): 4100
  Vector type: Zebrafish Expression
Growth in bacteria
  Bacterial resistance: Ampicillin, 100 μg/mL
  Growth temperature: 37°C
  Growth strain: DH5alpha
  Copy number: Unknown
Gene/Insert
  Gene/Insert name: Dapper-2 (alt name: Dpr2)
  Species: D. rerio (zebrafish)
  Entrez Gene: dact2 (a.k.a. Amin, dact, dapper2, dpr2, frd2, frodo2, ik:tdsubc_1d9, wu:fe24f12, xx:tdsubc_1d9, zgc:109729, zgc:152832)
  Cloning method: Restriction Enzyme; 5′ cloning site ClaI (unknown if destroyed); 3′ cloning site EcoRI (unknown if destroyed)
  Sequencing primers: 5′ SP6; 3′ T7
Terms and licenses: Academic/Nonprofit Terms; Industry Terms: Not Available to Industry
Depositor comments: Dishevelled associated protein. cloned into Cla/EcoR1 sites. Notes for Use: For functional synthetic RNA cut NotI, transcribe SP6. Select clones with amp. Reference: Waxman JS, Hocking AM, Stoick CL, Moon RT. Zebrafish Dapper1 and Dapper2 play distinct roles in Wnt-mediated developmental processes. Development. 2004 Dec;131(23):5909-21.
How to cite: ZE43 Dapper-2 pCS2P+ was a gift from Randall Moon (Addgene plasmid # 17084 ; http://n2t.net/addgene:17084 ; RRID:Addgene_17084)
