[The description below was written by a language model from this plasmid's Addgene catalogue record.]
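Description:
ZE43 Dapper-2 pCS2P+ is a zebrafish expression plasmid carrying the Danio rerio Dapper-2 coding sequence (Dpr2, gene symbol dact2, also known as frodo2) in the CS2P+ backbone, a vector of about 4.1 kb before insertion. The insert was placed between the ClaI and EcoRI sites of the polylinker by restriction cloning; the record does not say whether those sites survived. The plasmid is propagated in standard E. coli cloning strains under ampicillin selection. Its copy number is listed as unknown, and no feature table is supplied, so the origin of replication and other backbone elements are not documented here. No epitope tags or reporter fusions are recorded.

The insert is flanked by an SP6 promoter on the 5′ side and a T7 site on the 3′ side, both of which are listed as sequencing primer sites. According to the depositor's notes, the main use is as a template for in vitro transcription: the plasmid is linearised with NotI downstream of the insert and transcribed from SP6 to give functional sense RNA. Synthetic mRNA of this kind is typically microinjected into early embryos for overexpression or rescue experiments. CS2-family vectors generally also carry a strong viral promoter and a polyadenylation signal that allow direct expression in vertebrate cells, but this record does not state those elements for this construct. Dapper-2 is described as a Dishevelled-associated protein, and the plasmid comes from work comparing the distinct roles of zebrafish Dapper1 and Dapper2 in Wnt-mediated developmental processes.
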