>Addgene plasmid #17084 | ZE43 Dapper-2 pCS2P+ | addgene partial sequence | sequence record 22888 | SP6 5'-ATTTAGGTGACACTATAG-3'
CGATGGCACCATGCTGGGAAGAAAATACCTGGATCAGGTGTGCTAGGCGCGGGTGCGGGAATGGACCGGG
GCAGGACAGGAGAGAGGCTGCACGCAGCGCTGGCCGGACTGCAGGAGCTGCACTTTCTGCGGGACAAACA
GAGTGCCATGGTGCACTGGGCGCTGACCCTGAACAGAGACCAGCCAGACCCATCAAAACAAGAGAACGTG
AGCAAAGAGGAGCTGAGGCTGGAGGCAACACTTTCTCTACTCAAACAACAGCTGACACGTCTACGCAGAC
AGGATGTGGGATTGAAGACTCATCTCCAGCAGCTGGATCAACAGATCACTGAGCTGAAACTGGATGTGTG
TAAAGCATCCACCGAACACCTAGAAAGTGACAGCAGACCCAGTTCAGGGTTCTACGAGCTCAGTGATGGT
GGTTCAGGCTCATTGTCCAACTCTTGCACCTCAGTCTACAGCGAGAGTCTCTCCTCATCATCTCAAACCA
GTCTGCTTCCTCTTCTTTCCACCTCGTATGCATCACATGGACGTAGTAATTGTGGACAGACCGGTGTGTC
CCGCCGTTGTTCTGCTGATGAGAGCACGGCCCAGTCTGATGCACCACGGTCAGGAGTGAAGCTCGGTAGC
AGCCTTATAAGGACTGCAACAGCTCGAGCAGACAGAGCAAGACAAAGACCGGTTTCCACAGGTGATCTTG
ACCGAAT
